>Addgene plasmid #49878 | pCDNA-HA-Rab30T23N | depositor partial sequence | sequence record 74644 | Rab30
GGTACCACCATGTACCCATACGATGTTCCAGATTACGCTTACCCATACGATGTTCCAGATTACGCTTACC
CATACGATGTTCCAGATTACGCTGATAGTATGGAAGATTATGATTTCCTGTTCAAAATTGTTTTAATTGG
CAACGCTGGTGTGGGGAAGAACTGCCTCGTCCGAAGATTCACTCAGGGTCTTTTCCCCCCAGGTCAAGGA
GCCACAATTGGAGTTGATTTTATGATTAAGACAGTGGAGATTAATGGTGAAAAAGTAAAGCTACAGATCT
GGGACACAGCAGGTCAAGAGAGATTTCGGTCCATTACCCAGAGTTACTACCGAAGCGCCAATGCCTTGAT
CCTCACCTATGACATTACCTGTGAGGAATCCTTCCGTTGCCTTCCTGAGTGGCTGCGGGAGATAGAACAA
TATGCCAGCAACAAGGTCATCACTGTGTTAGTGGGCAACAAGATTGACCTGGCTGAAAGGAGAGAGGTTT
CCCAGCAGCGAGCTGAAGAATTCTCAGAAGCTCAGGACATGTATTATCTGGAGACCTCAGCCAAGGAATC
TGATAATGTGGAGAAACTCTTCCTTGACTTAGCATGCCGACTCATCAGTGAAGCCAGACAGAACACACTT
GTGAACAATGTATCCTCACCCTTACCTGGAGAAGGGAAAAGCATCAGCTATTTGACTTGTTGTAATTTCA
ACTAACTCGAG
