>Addgene plasmid #49878 | pCDNA-HA-Rab30T23N | addgene partial sequence | sequence record 77315 | CMV-F 5'-CGCAAATGGGCGGTAGGCGTG-3'
CTATATAAGCAGAGCTCTCTGGCTAACTAGAGAACCCACTGCTTACTGGCTTATCGAAATTAATACGACT
CACTATAGGGAGACCCAAGCTGGCTAGCGTTTAAACTTAAGCTTGGTACCACCATGTACCCATACGATGT
TCCAGATTACGCTTACCCATACGATGTTCCAGATTACGCTTACCCATACGATGTTCCAGATTACGCTGAT
AGTATGGAAGATTATGATTTCCTGTTCAAAATTGTTTTAATTGGCAACGCTGGTGTGGGGAAGAACTGCC
TCGTCCGAAGATTCACTCAGGGTCTTTTCCCCCCAGGTCAAGGAGCCACAATTGGAGTTGATTTTATGAT
TAAGACAGTGGAGATTAATGGTGAAAAAGTAAAGCTACAGATCTGGGACACAGCAGGTCAAGAGAGATTT
CGGTCCATTACCCAGAGTTACTACCGAAGCGCCAATGCCTTGATCCTCACCTATGACATTACCTGTGAGG
AATCCTTCCGTTGCCTTCCTGAGTGGCTGCGGGAGATAGAACAATATGCCAGCAACAAGGTCATCACTGT
GTTAGTGGGCAACAAGATTGACCTGGCTGAAAGGAGAGAGGTTTCCCAGCAGCGAGCTGAAGAATTCTCA
GAAGCTCAGGACATGTATTATCTGGAGACCTCAGCCAAGGAATCTGATAATGTGGAGAAACTCTTCCTTG
ACTTAGCATGCCGACTCATCAGTGAAGCCAGACAGAACACACTTGTGAACAATGTATCCTCACCCTTACC
TGGAGAAGGGAAAAGCATCAGCTATTTGACTTGTTGTAATTTCAACTAACTCGAGTCTAGAGGGCCCGTT
TAAACCCGCTGATCAGCCTCGACTGTGCCTTCTAGTTGCCAGCCATCTGTTGTTTGCCCCTCCCCCGTGC
CTTCCTTGACCCTGGAAGGTGCCACTCCCACTGTCCTTTCCTAATAAAATGAGGAAATTGCATCGCATTG
TCTGAGTAGGTGTCATTCTA
