[The description below was written by a language model from this plasmid's Addgene catalogue record.]
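Description:
pCDNA-HA-Rab30T23N is a mammalian expression plasmid built on the pCDNA3.1+ backbone, with a total size of about 6.0 kb (5.4 kb backbone plus a roughly 600 bp insert). It is propagated in E. coli as a high-copy plasmid under ampicillin selection, and it carries a neomycin resistance marker so that transfected mammalian cells can be selected with G418, allowing stable as well as transient expression.

The insert is the human RAB30 coding sequence, encoding a small GTPase of the Rab family, carrying a threonine-to-asparagine substitution at position 23. Expression is driven by the CMV promoter, a strong constitutive promoter in most mammalian cell lines, and the protein carries a triple HA epitope tag at its N terminus, which permits detection by immunoblotting or immunofluorescence and immunoprecipitation with anti-HA antibodies. The tagged open reading frame sits between KpnI and XhoI sites, both of which were preserved during cloning, so the cassette can be excised or transferred. The construct was derived from a wild-type HA-Rab30 pCDNA3.1+ plasmid obtained from a cDNA resource centre.

The record states only that the plasmid expresses HA-Rab30T23N in mammalian cells and does not describe the functional consequence of the mutation. In general, substitution of the conserved serine or threonine in the nucleotide-binding P-loop of Rab proteins with asparagine is a standard way to generate a GDP-biased, dominant-negative form, so this construct is most plausibly used alongside wild-type Rab30 to probe the GTPase's role in membrane trafficking. No feature table was supplied, so backbone elements beyond those listed are not documented here.
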