Addgene plasmid #49878: pCDNA-HA-Rab30T23N
Purpose: expresses HA-Rab30T23N in mammalian cells
Depositing lab: Marci Scidmore.
Backbone
  Vector backbone: pCDNA3.1+
  Backbone manufacturer: invitrogen
  Backbone size w/o insert (bp): 5428
  Total vector size (bp): 6028
  Vector type: Mammalian Expression
  Selectable markers: Neomycin (select with G418)
Growth in bacteria
  Bacterial resistance: Ampicillin, 100 μg/mL
  Growth temperature: 37°C
  Growth strain: DH5alpha
  Copy number: High Copy
Gene/Insert
  Gene/Insert name: Rab30
  Species: H. sapiens (human)
  Insert size (bp): 600
  Mutation: Threonine 23 to Asparagine
  GenBank ID: AF498956
  Entrez Gene: RAB30
  Promoter: CMV
  Tag / fusion protein: 3X-HA (N terminal on insert)
  Cloning method: Restriction Enzyme; 5′ cloning site kpn (not destroyed); 3′ cloning site XhoI (not destroyed)
  Sequencing primers: 5′ T7 Fwd (TAATACGACTCACTATAGGG)
Resource information
  A portion of this plasmid was derived from a plasmid made by: derived from pCDNA3.1+HA-Rab30 (purchased from Missouri S&T cDNA Resource Center)
Terms and licenses: Academic/Nonprofit Terms; Industry Terms: Not Available to Industry
How to cite: pCDNA-HA-Rab30T23N was a gift from Marci Scidmore (Addgene plasmid # 49878)
